>Addgene plasmid #165098 | pGEX4T-1-6AlanineHE1 | addgene full sequence | sequence record 326697 | Addgene NGS Result
CCTTTTGCTCACATGTTCTTTCCTGCGTTATCCCCTGATTCTGTGGATAACCGTATTACCGCCTTTGAGT
GAGCTGATACCGCTCGCCGCAGCCGAACGACCGAGCGCAGCGAGTCAGTGAGCGAGGAAGCGGAAGAGCG
CCTGATGCGGTATTTTCTCCTTACGCATCTGTGCGGTATTTCACACCGCATAAATTCCGACACCATCGAA
TGGCGCAAAACCTTTCGCGGTATGGCATGATAGCGCCCGGAAGAGAGTCAATTCAGGGTGGTGAATGTGA
AACCAGTAACGTTATACGATGTCGCAGAGTATGCCGGTGTCTCTTATCAGACCGTTTCCCGCGTGGTGAA
CCAGGCCAGCCACGTTTCTGCGAAAACGCGGGAAAAAGTGGAAGCGGCGATGGCGGAGCTGAATTACATT
CCCAACCGCGTGGCACAACAACTGGCGGGCAAACAGTCGTTGCTGATTGGCGTTGCCACCTCCAGTCTGG
CCCTGCACGCGCCGTCGCAAATTGTCGCGGCGATTAAATCTCGCGCCGATCAACTGGGTGCCAGCGTGGT
GGTGTCGATGGTAGAACGAAGCGGCGTCGAAGCCTGTAAAGCGGCGGTGCACAATCTTCTCGCGCAACGC
GTCAGTGGGCTGATCATTAACTATCCGCTGGATGACCAGGATGCCATTGCTGTGGAAGCTGCCTGCACTA
ATGTTCCGGCGTTATTTCTTGATGTCTCTGACCAGACACCCATCAACAGTATTATTTTCTCCCATGAAGA
CGGTACGCGACTGGGCGTGGAGCATCTGGTCGCATTGGGTCACCAGCAAATCGCGCTGTTAGCGGGCCCA
TTAAGTTCTGTCTCGGCGCGTCTGCGTCTGGCTGGCTGGCATAAATATCTCACTCGCAATCAAATTCAGC
CGATAGCGGAACGGGAAGGCGACTGGAGTGCCATGTCCGGTTTTCAACAAACCATGCAAATGCTGAATGA
GGGCATCGTTCCCACTGCGATGCTGGTTGCCAACGATCAGATGGCGCTGGGCGCAATGCGCGCCATTACC
GAGTCCGGGCTGCGCGTTGGTGCGGATATCTCGGTAGTGGGATACGACGATACCGAAGACAGCTCATGTT
ATATCCCGCCGTTAACCACCATCAAACAGGATTTTCGCCTGCTGGGGCAAACCAGCGTGGACCGCTTGCT
GCAACTCTCTCAGGGCCAGGCGGTGAAGGGCAATCAGCTGTTGCCCGTCTCACTGGTGAAAAGAAAAACC
ACCCTGGCGCCCAATACGCAAACCGCCTCTCCCCGCGCGTTGGCCGATTCATTAATGCAGCTGGCACGAC
AGGTTTCCCGACTGGAAAGCGGGCAGTGAGCGCAACGCAATTAATGTAAGTTAGCTCACTCATTAGGCAC
CCCAGGCTTTACACTTTATGCTTCCGGCTCGTATGTTGTGTGGAATTGTGAGCGGATAACAATTTCACAC
AGGAAACAGCTATGACCATGATTACGGATTCACTGGCCGTCGTTTTACAACGTCGTGACTGGGAAAACCC
TGGCGTTACCCAACTTAATCGCCTTGCAGCACATCCCCCTTTCGCCAGCTGGCGTAATAGCGAAGAGGCC
CGCACCGATCGCCCTTCCCAACAGTTGCGCAGCCTGAATGGCGAATGGCGCTTTGCCTGGTTTCCGGCAC
CAGAAGCGGTGCCGGAAAGCTGGCTGGAGTGCGATCTTCCTGAGGCCGATACTGTCGTCGTCCCCTCAAA
CTGGCAGATGCACGGTTACGATGCGCCCATCTACACCAACGTGACCTATCCCATTACGGTCAATCCGCCG
TTTGTTCCCACGGAGAATCCGACGGGTTGTTACTCGCTCACATTTAATGTTGATGAAAGCTGGCTACAGG
AAGGCCAGACGCGAATTATTTTTGATGGCGTTGGAATTAGCTTATCGACTGCACGGTGCACCAATGCTTC
TGGCGTCAGGCAGCCATCGGAAGCTGTGGTATGGCTGTGCAGGTCGTAAATCACTGCATAATTCGTGTCG
CTCAAGGCGCACTCCCGTTCTGGATAATGTTTTTTGCGCCGACATCATAACGGTTCTGGCAAATATTCTG
AAATGAGCTGTTGACAATTAATCATCGGCTCGTATAATGTGTGGAATTGTGAGCGGATAACAATTTCACA
CAGGAAACAGTATTCATGTCCCCTATACTAGGTTATTGGAAAATTAAGGGCCTTGTGCAACCCACTCGAC
TTCTTTTGGAATATCTTGAAGAAAAATATGAAGAGCATTTGTATGAGCGCGATGAAGGTGATAAATGGCG
AAACAAAAAGTTTGAATTGGGTTTGGAGTTTCCCAATCTTCCTTATTATATTGATGGTGATGTTAAATTA
ACACAGTCTATGGCCATCATACGTTATATAGCTGACAAGCACAACATGTTGGGTGGTTGTCCAAAAGAGC
GTGCAGAGATTTCAATGCTTGAAGGAGCGGTTTTGGATATTAGATACGGTGTTTCGAGAATTGCATATAG
TAAAGACTTTGAAACTCTCAAAGTTGATTTTCTTAGCAAGCTACCTGAAATGCTGAAAATGTTCGAAGAT
CGTTTATGTCATAAAACATATTTAAATGGTGATCATGTAACCCATCCTGACTTCATGTTGTATGACGCTC
TTGATGTTGTTTTATACATGGACCCAATGTGCCTGGATGCGTTCCCAAAATTAGTTTGTTTTAAAAAACG
TATTGAAGCTATCCCACAAATTGATAAGTACTTGAAATCCAGCAAGTATATAGCATGGCCTTTGCAGGGC
TGGCAAGCCACGTTTGGTGGTGGCGACCATCCTCCAAAATCGGATCTGGTTCCGCGTGGATCCGCTGCAG
CTGCAGCAGCTATGTCCAGCTCGCCGCTGTCCAAGAAACGTCGCGTGTCCGGGCCTGATCCAAAGCCGGG
TTCTAACTGCTCCCCTGCCCAGTCCGTGTTGTCCGAAGTGCCCTCGGTGCCAACCAACGGAATGGCCAAG
AACGGCAGTGAAGCAGACATAGACGAGGGCCTTTACTCCCGGCAGCTGTATGTGTTGGGCCATGAGGCAA
TGAAGCGGCTCCAGACATCCAGTGTCCTGGTATCAGGCCTGCGGGGCCTGGGCGTGGAGATCGCTAAGAA
CATCATCCTTGGTGGGGTCAAGGCTGTTACCCTACATGACCAGGGCACTGCCCAGTGGGCTGATCTTTCC
TCCCAGTTCTACCTGCGGGAGGAGGACATCGGTAAAAACCGGGCCGAGGTATCACAGCCCCGCCTCGCTG
AGCTCAACAGCTATGTGCCTGTCACTGCCTACACTGGACCCCTCGTTGAGGACTTCCTTAGTGGTTTCCA
GGTGGTGGTGCTCACCAACACCCCCCTGGAGGACCAGCTGCGAGTGGGTGAGTTCTGTCACAACCGTGGC
ATCAAGCTGGTGGTGGCAGACACGCGGGGCCTGTTTGGGCAGCTCTTCTGTGACTTTGGAGAGGAAATGA
TCCTCACAGATTCCAATGGGGAGCAGCCACTCAGTGCTATGGTTTCTATGGTTACCAAGGACAACCCCGG
TGTGGTTACCTGCCTGGATGAGGCCCGACACGGGTTTGAGAGCGGGGACTTTGTCTCCTTTTCAGAAGTA
CAGGGCATGGTTGAACTCAACGGAAATCAGCCCATGGAGATCAAAGTCCTGGGTCCTTATACCTTTAGCA
TCTGTGACACCTCCAACTTCTCCGACTACATCCGTGGAGGCATCGTCAGTCAGGTCAAAGTACCTAAGAA
GATTAGCTTTAAATCCTTGGTGGCCTCACTGGCAGAACCTGACTTTGTGGTGACGGACTTCGCCAAGTTT
TCTCGCCCTGCCCAGCTGCACATTGGCTTCCAGGCCCTGCACCAGTTCTGTGCTCAGCATGGCCGGCCAC
CTCGGCCCCGCAATGAGGAGGATGCAGCAGAACTGGTAGCCTTAGCACAGGCTGTGAATGCTCGAGCCCT
GCCAGCAGTGCAGCAAAATAACCTGGACGAGGACCTCATCCGGAAGCTGGCATATGTGGCTGCTGGGGAT
CTGGCACCCATAAACGCCTTCATTGGGGGCCTGGCTGCCCAGGAAGTCATGAAGGCCTGCTCCGGGAAGT
TCATGCCCATCATGCAGTGGCTATACTTTGATGCCCTTGAGTGTCTCCCTGAGGACAAAGAGGTCCTCAC
AGAGGACAAGTGCCTCCAGCGCCAGAACCGTTATGACGGGCAAGTGGCTGTGTTTGGCTCAGACCTGCAA
GAGAAGCTGGGCAAGCAGAAGTATTTCCTGGTGGGTGCGGGGGCCATTGGCTGTGAGCTGCTCAAGAACT
TTGCCATGATTGGGCTGGGCTGCGGGGAGGGTGGAGAAATCATCGTTACAGACATGGACACCATTGAGAA
GTCAAATCTGAATCGACAGTTTCTTTTCCGGCCCTGGGATGTCACGAAGTTAAAGTCTGACACGGCTGCT
GCAGCTGTGCGCCAAATGAATCCACATATCCGGGTGACAAGCCACCAGAACCGTGTGGGTCCTGACACGG
AGCGCATCTATGATGACGATTTTTTCCAAAACCTAGATGGCGTGGCCAATGCCCTGGACAACGTGGATGC
CCGCATGTACATGGACCGCCGCTGTGTCTACTACCGGAAGCCACTGCTGGAGTCAGGCACACTGGGCACC
AAAGGCAATGTGCAGGTGGTGATCCCCTTCCTGACAGAGTCGTACAGTTCCAGCCAGGACCCACCTGAGA
AGTCCATCCCCATCTGTACCCTGAAGAACTTCCCTAATGCCATCGAGCACACCCTGCAGTGGGCTCGGGA
TGAGTTTGAAGGCCTCTTCAAGCAGCCAGCAGAAAATGTCAACCAGTACCTCACAGACCCCAAGTTTGTG
GAGCGAACACTGCGGCTGGCAGGCACTCAGCCCTTGGAGGTGCTGGAGGCTGTGCAGCGCAGCCTGGTGC
TGCAGCGACCACAGACCTGGGCTGACTGCGTGACCTGGGCCTGCCACCACTGGCACACCCAGTACTCGAA
CAACATCCGGCAGCTGCTGCACAACTTCCCTCCTGACCAGCTCACAAGCTCAGGAGCGCCGTTCTGGTCT
GGGCCCAAACGCTGTCCACACCCGCTCACCTTTGATGTCAACAATCCCCTGCATCTGGACTATGTGATGG
CTGCTGCCAACCTGTTTGCCCAGACCTACGGGCTGACAGGCTCTCAGGACCGAGCTGCTGTGGCCACATT
CCTGCAGTCTGTGCAGGTCCCCGAATTCACCCCCAAGTCTGGCGTCAAGATCCATGTTTCTGACCAGGAG
CTGCAGAGCGCCAATGCCTCTGTTGATGACAGTCGTCTAGAGGAGCTCAAAGCCACTCTGCCCAGCCCAG
ACAAGCTCCCTGGATTCAAGATGTACCCCATTGACTTTGAGAAGGATGATGACAGCAACTTTCATATGGA
TTTCATCGTGGCTGCATCCAACCTCCGGGCAGAAAACTATGACATTCCTTCTGCAGACCGGCACAAGAGC
AAGCTGATTGCAGGGAAGATCATCCCAGCCATTGCCACGACCACAGCAGCCGTGGTTGGCCTTGTGTGTC
TGGAACTGTACAAGGTTGTGCAGGGGCACCGACAGCTTGACTCCTACAAGAATGGTTTCCTCAACTTGGC
CCTGCCTTTCTTTGGTTTCTCTGAACCCCTTGCCGCACCACGTCACCAGTACTATAACCAAGAGTGGACA
TTGTGGGATCGCTTTGAGGTACAAGGGCTGCAGCCTAATGGTGAGGAGATGACCCTCAAACAGTTCCTCG
ACTATTTTAAGACAGAGCACAAATTAGAGATCACCATGCTGTCCCAGGGCGTGTCCATGCTCTATTCCTT
CTTCATGCCAGCTGCCAAGCTCAAGGAACGGTTGGATCAGCCGATGACAGAGATTGTGAGCCGTGTGTCG
AAGCGAAAGCTGGGCCGCCACGTGCGGGCGCTGGTGCTTGAGCTGTGCTGTAACGACGAGAGCGGCGAGG
ATGTCGAGGTTCCCTATGTCCGATACACCATCCGCTGAGCGGCCGCATCGTGACTGACTGACGATCTGCC
TCGCGCGTTTCGGTGATGACGGTGAAAACCTCTGACACATGCAGCTCCCGGAGACGGTCACAGCTTGTCT
GTAAGCGGATGCCGGGAGCAGACAAGCCCGTCAGGGCGCGTCAGCGGGTGTTGGCGGGTGTCGGGGCGCA
GCCATGACCCAGTCACGTAGCGATAGCGGAGTGTATAATTCTTGAAGACGAAAGGGCCTCGTGATACGCC
TATTTTTATAGGTTAATGTCATGATAATAATGGTTTCTTAGACGTCAGGTGGCACTTTTCGGGGAAATGT
GCGCGGAACCCCTATTTGTTTATTTTTCTAAATACATTCAAATATGTATCCGCTCATGAGACAATAACCC
TGATAAATGCTTCAATAATATTGAAAAAGGAAGAGTATGAGTATTCAACATTTCCGTGTCGCCCTTATTC
CCTTTTTTGCGGCATTTTGCCTTCCTGTTTTTGCTCACCCAGAAACGCTGGTGAAAGTAAAAGATGCTGA
AGATCAGTTGGGTGCACGAGTGGGTTACATCGAACTGGATCTCAACAGCGGTAAGATCCTTGAGAGTTTT
CGCCCCGAAGAACGTTTTCCAATGATGAGCACTTTTAAAGTTCTGCTATGTGGCGCGGTATTATCCCGTG
TTGACGCCGGGCAAGAGCAACTCGGTCGCCGCATACACTATTCTCAGAATGACTTGGTTGAGTACTCACC
AGTCACAGAAAAGCATCTTACGGATGGCATGACAGTAAGAGAATTATGCAGTGCTGCCATAACCATGAGT
GATAACACTGCGGCCAACTTACTTCTGACAACGATCGGAGGACCGAAGGAGCTAACCGCTTTTTTGCACA
ACATGGGGGATCATGTAACTCGCCTTGATCGTTGGGAACCGGAGCTGAATGAAGCCATACCAAACGACGA
GCGTGACACCACGATGCCTGCAGCAATGGCAACAACGTTGCGCAAACTATTAACTGGCGAACTACTTACT
CTAGCTTCCCGGCAACAATTAATAGACTGGATGGAGGCGGATAAAGTTGCAGGACCACTTCTGCGCTCGG
CCCTTCCGGCTGGCTGGTTTATTGCTGATAAATCTGGAGCCGGTGAGCGTGGGTCTCGCGGTATCATTGC
AGCACTGGGGCCAGATGGTAAGCCCTCCCGTATCGTAGTTATCTACACGACGGGGAGTCAGGCAACTATG
GATGAACGAAATAGACAGATCGCTGAGATAGGTGCCTCACTGATTAAGCATTGGTAACTGTCAGACCAAG
TTTACTCATATATACTTTAGATTGATTTAAAACTTCATTTTTAATTTAAAAGGATCTAGGTGAAGATCCT
TTTTGATAATCTCATGACCAAAATCCCTTAACGTGAGTTTTCGTTCCACTGAGCGTCAGACCCCGTAGAA
AAGATCAAAGGATCTTCTTGAGATCCTTTTTTTCTGCGCGTAATCTGCTGCTTGCAAACAAAAAAACCAC
CGCTACCAGCGGTGGTTTGTTTGCCGGATCAAGAGCTACCAACTCTTTTTCCGAAGGTAACTGGCTTCAG
CAGAGCGCAGATACCAAATACTGTCCTTCTAGTGTAGCCGTAGTTAGGCCACCACTTCAAGAACTCTGTA
GCACCGCCTACATACCTCGCTCTGCTAATCCTGTTACCAGTGGCTGCTGCCAGTGGCGATAAGTCGTGTC
TTACCGGGTTGGACTCAAGACGATAGTTACCGGATAAGGCGCAGCGGTCGGGCTGAACGGGGGGTTCGTG
CACACAGCCCAGCTTGGAGCGAACGACCTACACCGAACTGAGATACCTACAGCGTGAGCTATGAGAAAGC
GCCACGCTTCCCGAAGGGAGAAAGGCGGACAGGTATCCGGTAAGCGGCAGGGTCGGAACAGGAGAGCGCA
CGAGGGAGCTTCCAGGGGGAAACGCCTGGTATCTTTATAGTCCTGTCGGGTTTCGCCACCTCTGACTTGA
GCGTCGATTTTTGTGATGCTCGTCAGGGGGGCGGAGCCTATGGAAAAACGCCAGCAACGCGGCCTTTTTA
CGGTTCCTGGCCTTTTGCTGG
Features (pLannotate 1.2.2; 18 found; start..end, strand, type, name):
      3..136     +  rep_origin     RSF ori (fragment): Plasmids containing the RSF 1030 origin of replication can be propagated in E. coli cells that contain additional plasmids with compatible origins.
    141..192     -  misc_feature   bom (fragment): basis of mobility region from pBR322
    199..276     +  promoter       lacI promoter: lacI
    277..1359    +  CDS            lacI: lac repressor; lacI; The lac repressor binds to the lac operator to inhibit transcription in E. coli. This inhibition can be relieved by adding lactose or isopropyl-β-D-thiogalactopyranoside (IPTG).
   1372..1393    +  protein_bind   CAP binding site: CAP binding activates transcription in the presence of cAMP. E. coli catabolite activator protein
   1408..1438    +  promoter       lac promoter: promoter for the E. coli lac operon
   1446..1462    +  protein_bind   lac operator: The lac repressor binds to the lac operator to inhibit transcription in E. coli. This inhibition can be relieved by adding lactose or isopropyl-β-D-thiogalactopyranoside (IPTG). lac repressor encoded by lacI
   1482..1655    +  CDS            lacZα: LacZα fragment of β-galactosidase; lacZ fragment
   1919..2035    -  CDS            yciV (fragment): RNAAM_ECOLI - Also known as trpH From Escherichia coli (strain K12).
   2111..2139    +  promoter       tac promoter: strong E. coli promoter; hybrid between the trp and lac UV5 promoters
   2147..2163    +  protein_bind   lac operator: The lac repressor binds to the lac operator to inhibit transcription in E. coli. This inhibition can be relieved by adding lactose or isopropyl-β-D-thiogalactopyranoside (IPTG). lac repressor encoded by lacI
   2186..2839    +  CDS            GST26_SCHJA: Experimental evidence at protein level: Swiss-Prot protein existence level 1. GST isoenzymes appear to play a central role in the parasite detoxification system. Other functions are also suspected including a role in increasing the solubility of haematin in the parasite gut. From Schistosoma japonicum (Blood fluke).
   2891..6055    +  CDS            UBA1: UBA1_HUMAN - Also known as A1S9T, UBE1. Experimental evidence at protein level: Swiss-Prot protein existence level 1. Catalyzes the first step in ubiquitin conjugation to mark cellular proteins for degradation through the ubiquitin-proteasome system (PubMed:1606621, PubMed:1447181). Activates ubiquitin by first adenylating its C-terminal glycine residue with ATP, and thereafter linking this residue to the side chain of a cysteine residue in E1, yielding a ubiquitin-E1 thioester and free AMP (PubMed:1447181). Essential for the formation of radiation-induced foci, timely DNA repair and for respo
   6086..6125    +  CDS            rop (fragment): Rop protein, which maintains plasmids at low copy number; rop
   6227..6267    +  misc_feature   bom (fragment): basis of mobility region from pBR322
   6372..6476    +  promoter       AmpR promoter: bla
   6477..7337    +  CDS            AmpR: β-lactamase; bla; confers resistance to ampicillin, carbenicillin, and related antibiotics
   7508..8096    +  rep_origin     ori: high-copy-number ColE1/pMB1/pBR322/pUC origin of replication
