[The description below was written by a language model from this plasmid's Addgene catalogue record and pLannotate feature annotations shown in this document.]
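Description:
pGEX4T-1-6AlanineHE1 is a bacterial expression plasmid built on the pGEX4T1 backbone for producing human ubiquitin-activating enzyme Uba1 (UBA1, also known as UBE1 or UBA1A) as an N-terminal glutathione S-transferase fusion in E. coli. The sequenced record is about 8.1 kb. It is maintained through a ColE1/pMB1-type origin, listed as high copy, and selected with ampicillin through the β-lactamase gene and its native promoter. The annotation also picks up short fragments of bom, rop, an RSF origin and an E. coli yciV sequence, along with a lac promoter/lacZα segment downstream of lacI. These look like backbone remnants and are not functional parts of the expression design.

The expression cassette is driven by the hybrid tac promoter with an adjacent lac operator. The plasmid carries its own lacI gene, so transcription is repressed until it is induced with IPTG. Downstream lies the Schistosoma japonicum GST coding sequence, followed by a short gap and then the unmutated human UBA1 open reading frame, which was cloned between BamHI and NotI sites that both remain intact. According to the catalogue entry, a six-alanine linker separates GST from Uba1. The feature table does not annotate this linker separately, nor any protease cleavage site in the junction region.

The GST moiety allows affinity capture of the fusion on glutathione resin. The construct is therefore suited to preparing recombinant E1 enzyme, which catalyses the ATP-dependent adenylation and thioester-linked activation of ubiquitin, for biochemical work such as in vitro ubiquitin conjugation assays. The depositor notes that the best protein yields were obtained in a BL21-type expression strain with low-temperature induction.
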