Addgene plasmid #165098: pGEX4T-1-6AlanineHE1
Purpose: bacterial expression of a GST fusion of Human Uba1 with a 6alanine linker between the GST encoded by the plasmid and the inserted Uba1
Depositing lab: Arthur Haas.
Backbone
  Vector backbone: pGEX4T1
  Backbone manufacturer: GE Healthcare
  Backbone size w/o insert (bp): 4900
  Vector type: Bacterial Expression
Growth in bacteria
  Bacterial resistance: Ampicillin, 100 μg/mL
  Growth temperature: 37°C
  Growth strain: DH5alpha
  Copy number: High Copy
Gene/Insert
  Gene/Insert name: Uba1 (alt name: UBA1A)
  Species: H. sapiens (human)
  Insert size (bp): 3195
  Mutation: None
  Entrez Gene: UBA1 (a.k.a. A1S9, A1S9T, A1ST, AMCX1, CFAP124, GXP1, POC20, SMAX2, UBA1A, UBE1, UBE1X, VEXAS)
  Tag / fusion protein: GST-6-alanine (N terminal on backbone)
  Cloning method: Restriction Enzyme; 5′ cloning site BamH1 (not destroyed); 3′ cloning site Not1 (not destroyed)
Terms and licenses: Academic/Nonprofit Terms; Industry Terms: Not Available to Industry
Depositor comments: Best yields for protein purification were found in BL21 (DE) cells using an overnight induction at 16 degrees C.
How to cite: pGEX4T-1-6AlanineHE1 was a gift from Arthur Haas (Addgene plasmid # 165098 ; http://n2t.net/addgene:165098 ; RRID:Addgene_165098)
