>Addgene plasmid #165098 | pGEX4T-1-6AlanineHE1 | depositor partial sequence | sequence record 320753 | 6 alanine Uba1 gene
GCTGCAGCTGCAGCAGCTATGTCCAGCTCGCCGCTGTCCAAGAAACGTCGCGTGTCCGGGCCTGATCCAA
AGCCGGGTTCTAACTGCTCCCCTGCCCAGTCCGTGTTGTCCGAAGTGCCCTCGGTGCCAACCAACGGAAT
GGCCAAGAACGGCAGTGAAGCAGACATAGACGAGGGCCTTTACTCCCGGCAGCTGTATGTGTTGGGCCAT
GAGGCAATGAAGCGGCTCCAGACATCCAGTGTCCTGGTATCAGGCCTGCGGGGCCTGGGCGTGGAGATCG
CTAAGAACATCATCCTTGGTGGGGTCAAGGCTGTTACCCTACATGACCAGGGCACTGCCCAGTGGGCTGA
TCTTTCCTCCCAGTTCTACCTGCGGGAGGAGGACATCGGTAAAAACCGGGCCGAGGTATCACAGCCCCGC
CTCGCTGAGCTCAACAGCTATGTGCCTGTCACTGCCTACACTGGACCCCTCGTTGAGGACTTCCTTAGTG
GTTTCCAGGTGGTGGTGCTCACCAACACCCCCCTGGAGGACCAGCTGCGAGTGGGTGAGTTCTGTCACAA
CCGTGGCATCAAGCTGGTGGTGGCAGACACGCGGGGCCTGTTTGGGCAGCTCTTCTGTGACTTTGGAGAG
GAAATGATCCTCACAGATTCCAATGGGGAGCAGCCACTCAGTGCTATGGTTTCTATGGTTACCAAGGACA
ACCCCGGTGTGGTTACCTGCCTGGATGAGGCCCGACACGGGTTTGAGAGCGGGGACTTTGTCTCCTTTTC
AGAAGTACAGGGCATGGTTGAACTCAACGGAAATCAGCCCATGGAGATCAAAGTCCTGGGTCCTTATACC
TTTAGCATCTGTGACACCTCCAACTTCTCCGACTACATCCGTGGAGGCATCGTCAGTCAGGTCAAAGTAC
CTAAGAAGATTAGCTTTAAATCCTTGGTGGCCTCACTGGCAGAACCTGACTTTGTGGTGACGGACTTCGC
CAAGTTTTCTCGCCCTGCCCAGCTGCACATTGGCTTCCAGGCCCTGCACCAGTTCTGTGCTCAGCATGGC
CGGCCACCTCGGCCCCGCAATGAGGAGGATGCAGCAGAACTGGTAGCCTTAGCACAGGCTGTGAATGCTC
GAGCCCTGCCAGCAGTGCAGCAAAATAACCTGGACGAGGACCTCATCCGGAAGCTGGCATATGTGGCTGC
TGGGGATCTGGCACCCATAAACGCCTTCATTGGGGGCCTGGCTGCCCAGGAAGTCATGAAGGCCTGCTCC
GGGAAGTTCATGCCCATCATGCAGTGGCTATACTTTGATGCCCTTGAGTGTCTCCCTGAGGACAAAGAGG
TCCTCACAGAGGACAAGTGCCTCCAGCGCCAGAACCGTTATGACGGGCAAGTGGCTGTGTTTGGCTCAGA
CCTGCAAGAGAAGCTGGGCAAGCAGAAGTATTTCCTGGTGGGTGCGGGGGCCATTGGCTGTGAGCTGCTC
AAGAACTTTGCCATGATTGGGCTGGGCTGCGGGGAGGGTGGAGAAATCATCGTTACAGACATGGACACCA
TTGAGAAGTCAAATCTGAATCGACAGTTTCTTTTCCGGCCCTGGGATGTCACGAAGTTAAAGTCTGACAC
GGCTGCTGCAGCTGTGCGCCAAATGAATCCACATATCCGGGTGACAAGCCACCAGAACCGTGTGGGTCCT
GACACGGAGCGCATCTATGATGACGATTTTTTCCAAAACCTAGATGGCGTGGCCAATGCCCTGGACAACG
TGGATGCCCGCATGTACATGGACCGCCGCTGTGTCTACTACCGGAAGCCACTGCTGGAGTCAGGCACACT
GGGCACCAAAGGCAATGTGCAGGTGGTGATCCCCTTCCTGACAGAGTCGTACAGTTCCAGCCAGGACCCA
CCTGAGAAGTCCATCCCCATCTGTACCCTGAAGAACTTCCCTAATGCCATCGAGCACACCCTGCAGTGGG
CTCGGGATGAGTTTGAAGGCCTCTTCAAGCAGCCAGCAGAAAATGTCAACCAGTACCTCACAGACCCCAA
GTTTGTGGAGCGAACACTGCGGCTGGCAGGCACTCAGCCCTTGGAGGTGCTGGAGGCTGTGCAGCGCAGC
CTGGTGCTGCAGCGACCACAGACCTGGGCTGACTGCGTGACCTGGGCCTGCCACCACTGGCACACCCAGT
ACTCGAACAACATCCGGCAGCTGCTGCACAACTTCCCTCCTGACCAGCTCACAAGCTCAGGAGCGCCGTT
CTGGTCTGGGCCCAAACGCTGTCCACACCCGCTCACCTTTGATGTCAACAATCCCCTGCATCTGGACTAT
GTGATGGCTGCTGCCAACCTGTTTGCCCAGACCTACGGGCTGACAGGCTCTCAGGACCGAGCTGCTGTGG
CCACATTCCTGCAGTCTGTGCAGGTCCCCGAATTCACCCCCAAGTCTGGCGTCAAGATCCATGTTTCTGA
CCAGGAGCTGCAGAGCGCCAATGCCTCTGTTGATGACAGTCGTCTAGAGGAGCTCAAAGCCACTCTGCCC
AGCCCAGACAAGCTCCCTGGATTCAAGATGTACCCCATTGACTTTGAGAAGGATGATGACAGCAACTTTC
ATATGGATTTCATCGTGGCTGCATCCAACCTCCGGGCAGAAAACTATGACATTCCTTCTGCAGACCGGCA
CAAGAGCAAGCTGATTGCAGGGAAGATCATCCCAGCCATTGCCACGACCACAGCAGCCGTGGTTGGCCTT
GTGTGTCTGGAGCTGTACAAGGTTGTGCAGGGGCACCGACAGCTTGACTCCTACAAGAATGGTTTCCTCA
ACTTGGCCCTGCCTTTCTTTGGTTTCTCTGAACCCCTTGCCGCACCACGTCACCAGTACTATAACCAAGA
GTGGACATTGTGGGATCGCTTTGAGGTACAAGGGCTGCAGCCTAATGGTGAGGAGATGACCCTCAAACAG
TTCCTCGACTATTTTAAGACAGAGCACAAATTAGAGATCACCATGCTGTCCCAGGGCGTGTCCATGCTCT
ATTCCTTCTTCATGCCAGCTGCCAAGCTCAAGGAACGGTTGGATCAGCCGATGACAGAGATTGTGAGCCG
TGTGTCGAAGCGAAAGCTGGGCCGCCACGTGCGGGCGCTGGTGCTTGAGCTGTGCTGTAACGACGAGAGC
GGCGAGGATGTCGAGGTTCCCTATGTCCGATACACCATCCGCTGA
